Addgene plasmid #70646: pMXs-C3orf17-flag
Purpose: Expresses C3orf17 in mammalian cells with FLAG-tag epitope.
Depositing lab: David Sabatini. Depositing organization: Whitehead Institute for Biomedical Research. Publication: Identification and characterization of essential genes in the human genome. Wang T, Birsoy K, Hughes NW, Krupczak KM, Post Y, Wei JJ, Lander ES, Sabatini DM. Science. 2015 Oct 15. pii: aac7041. 10.1126/science.aac7041 PubMed 26472758.
Backbone
  Vector backbone: pMXs
  Vector type: Mammalian Expression, Retroviral
  Selectable markers: Blasticidin
Growth in bacteria
  Bacterial resistance: Ampicillin, 100 μg/mL
  Growth temperature: 37°C
  Growth strain: NEB Stable
  Copy number: Unknown
Gene/Insert
  Gene/Insert name: C3orf17
  Species: H. sapiens (human)
  Entrez Gene: NEPRO (a.k.a. C3orf17, NET17)
  Tag / fusion protein: 3X FLAG (C terminal on backbone)
Terms and licenses: Academic/Nonprofit Terms; Industry Terms: Not Available to Industry
How to cite: pMXs-C3orf17-flag was a gift from David Sabatini (Addgene plasmid # 70646 ; http://n2t.net/addgene:70646 ; RRID:Addgene_70646)
