[The description below was written by a language model from this plasmid's Addgene catalogue record.]
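Description:
pMXs-C3orf17-flag is a retroviral mammalian expression plasmid built on the pMXs backbone, a Moloney murine leukemia virus-derived vector family in which the cargo sits between viral long terminal repeats alongside a packaging signal, so that the transcript can be packaged into retroviral particles in a suitable packaging cell line and stably integrated into dividing target cells. The plasmid is propagated in E. coli under ampicillin selection, and the use of a recombination-deficient stable strain is consistent with the repeated LTR sequences typical of retroviral vectors. Transduced mammalian cells are selected with blasticidin. The record does not list the origin of replication, copy number, or the arrangement of the blasticidin cassette, and no feature table is provided.

The insert is the human gene C3orf17, now officially named NEPRO (also known as NET17), fused at its C terminus to a 3X FLAG epitope supplied by the backbone. The promoter driving the insert is not stated; in pMXs-type vectors expression is generally driven from the 5' LTR, but this is not confirmed here. The triple FLAG tag allows detection of the protein by immunoblotting or immunofluorescence and its purification by anti-FLAG immunoprecipitation, which is useful for a poorly characterized gene product lacking good antibodies.

The construct comes from a study that identified and characterized essential genes in the human genome. Its stated purpose is simply to express FLAG-tagged C3orf17 in mammalian cells. This would suit applications such as localization, interaction analysis, or complementation of gene loss, although the record does not specify which were performed.
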