>Addgene plasmid #70646 | pMXs-C3orf17-flag | depositor partial sequence | sequence record 126515 | RTVfor
CTGTCTCCTCTAGACTGCCGGATCTAGCTAGTTAATTAAGCCACCATGATGGCTGCGGTGCCGCCGGGCC
TGGAGCCGTGGAACCGTGTGAGAATCCCTAAGGCGGGGAACCGCAGCGCAGTGACAGTGCAGAACCCCGG
CGCGGCCCTTGACCTTTGCATTGCAGCTGTAATTAAAGAATGCCATCTCGTCATACTGTCGCTGAAGAGC
CAAACCTTAGATGCAGAAACAGATGTGTTATGTGCAGTCCTTTACAGCAATCACAACAGAATGGGCCGCC
ACAAACCCCATTTGGCCCTCAAACAGGTTGAGCAATGTTTAAAGCGTTTGAAAAACATGAATTTGGAGGG
CTCAATTCAAGACCTGTTTGAGTTGTTTTCTTCCAATGAAAATCAGCCCTTAACTACCAAAGTATGTGTT
GTCCCCAGTCAGCCAGTGGTGGAGTTGGTGTTGATGAAGGTTTTGGGAGCCTGCAAGTTGTTGCTCCGCT
TGTTGGACTGCTGCTGCAAAACTTTTCTTTTGACTGTGAAACATCTAGGTTTGCAAGAGTTCATTATTTT
AAACCTTGTGATGGTTGGGCTGGTGAGCAGGTTATGGGTTCTCTATAAAGGTGTCTTAAAAAGGTTGATT
TTGTTATATGAGCCTTTGTTTGGATTGCTTCAAGAGGTCGCTAGGATTCAACCAATGCCTTACTTCAAAG
ATTTTACCTTTCCTTCTGATATCACTGAATTTTTAGGACAGCCATATTTTGAAGCCTTTAAGAAAAAAAT
GCCTATAGCTTTTGCAGCTAAAGGAATAAA
