>Addgene plasmid #70646 | pMXs-C3orf17-flag | addgene partial sequence | sequence record 128311 | pBMN5 5'-GCTTGGATACACGCCGC-3'
TCCTCTAGACTGCCGGATCTAGCTAGTTAATTAAGCCACCATGATGGCTGCGGTGCCGCCGGGCCTGGAG
CCGTGGAACCGTGTGAGAATCCCTAAGGCGGGGAACCGCAGCGCAGTGACAGTGCAGAACCCCGGCGCGG
CCCTTGACCTTTGCATTGCAGCTGTAATTAAAGAATGCCATCTCGTCATACTGTCGCTGAAGAGCCAAAC
CTTAGATGCAGAAACAGATGTGTTATGTGCAGTCCTTTACAGCAATCACAACAGAATGGGCCGCCACAAA
CCCCATTTGGCCCTCAAACAGGTTGAGCAATGTTTAAAGCGTTTGAAAAACATGAATTTGGAGGGCTCAA
TTCAAGACCTGTTTGAGTTGTTTTCTTCCAATGAAAATCAGCCCTTAACTACCAAAGTATGTGTTGTCCC
CAGTCAGCCAGTGGTGGAGTTGGTGTTGATGAAGGTTTTGGGAGCCTGCAAGTTGTTGCTCCGCTTGTTG
GACTGCTGCTGCAAAACTTTTCTTTTGACTGTGAAACATCTAGGTTTGCAAGAGTTCATTATTTTAAACC
TTGTGATGGTTGGGCTGGTGAGCAGGTTATGGGTTCTCTATAAAGGTGTCTTAAAAAGGTTGATTTTGTT
ATATGAGCCTTTGTTTGGATTGCTTCAAGAGGTCGCTAGGATTCAACCAATGCCTTACTTCAAAGATTTT
ACCTTTCCTTCTGATATCACTGAATTTTTAGGACAGCCATATTTTGAAGCCTTTAAGAAAAAAATGCCTA
TAGCTTTTGCAGCTAAAGGAATAAATAAATTGCTAAATAAACTGTTTTTAATAAATGAGCAGTCACCAAG
AGCCAGTGAAGAAACCTTGCTTGGAATTTCAAAAAAAGCTAAACAAATGAAGATCAATGTACAGAATAAT
GTGGATCTTGGACAGCCAGTAAAGAATAAGAGAGTCTTCAAAGAAGAGTCATCAGAATTTGATGTGAGGG
CTTTCTGCAACCAGCTGAAACACAAAGCTACTCAG
